Addgene plasmid #69121: pTM1_NP_ZEBOV
Purpose: Encodes for Ebola Virus Zaire NP under control of a T7 RNA polymerase promoter
Depositing lab: Elke Mühlberger. Depositing organization: Boston University Medical Campus. Publication: The L-VP35 and L-L interaction domains reside in the amino terminus of the Ebola virus L protein and are potential targets for antivirals. Trunschke M, Conrad D, Enterlein S, Olejnik J, Brauburger K, Muhlberger E. Virology. 2013 Jul 5;441(2):135-45. doi: 10.1016/j.virol.2013.03.013. Epub 2013 Apr 11. PubMed 23582637.
Backbone
  Vector backbone: pTM1
  Backbone manufacturer: Bernhard Moss, National Institutes of Health
  Backbone size w/o insert (bp): 5357
  Total vector size (bp): 7977
  Vector type: T7
Growth in bacteria
  Bacterial resistance: Ampicillin, 100 μg/mL
  Growth temperature: 37°C
  Growth strain: DH5alpha
  Copy number: Unknown
Gene/Insert
  Gene/Insert name: NP ZEBOV
  Insert size (bp): 2629
  Entrez Gene: NP (a.k.a. ZEBOVgp1)
  Promoter: T7
  Cloning method: Restriction Enzyme; 5′ cloning site BamHI (not destroyed); 3′ cloning site StuI (destroyed during cloning)
  Sequencing primers: 5′ ATT GTA TGG GAT CTG ATC TGG; 3′ GCC AAC TCA GCT TCC TTT CGG
Terms and licenses: Academic/Nonprofit Terms; Industry Terms: Not Available to Industry
How to cite: pTM1_NP_ZEBOV was a gift from Elke Mühlberger (Addgene plasmid # 69121 ; http://n2t.net/addgene:69121 ; RRID:Addgene_69121)
