[The description below was written by a language model from this plasmid's Addgene catalogue record and pLannotate feature annotations shown in this document.]
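Description:
pTM1_NP_ZEBOV is a T7 RNA polymerase-driven expression plasmid of about 8 kb, built on the pTM1 backbone, that encodes the nucleoprotein (NP) of Zaire ebolavirus. It is maintained in E. coli through a high-copy ColE1/pUC-type origin and selected with ampicillin via the β-lactamase gene. An f1 origin and remnants of a lac promoter/operator region are also annotated in the backbone.

The expression cassette consists of a T7 promoter followed by the encephalomyocarditis virus IRES, the NP coding sequence and a T7 terminator. The roughly 2.6 kb insert was cloned between a retained BamHI site and a StuI site that was destroyed. It extends beyond the annotated NP open reading frame, leaving several hundred bases of unannotated sequence downstream of the coding region. Transcripts made by T7 polymerase in the cytoplasm of mammalian cells are largely uncapped, and the IRES allows them to be translated efficiently in a cap-independent manner. Expression therefore depends on T7 polymerase being supplied in trans, for example from a recombinant vaccinia virus or a polymerase-expressing cell line or plasmid. The small T7 gene 10-derived fragment annotated just before the terminator appears to be residual vector sequence rather than a tag on NP.

The cassette is flanked by two halves of the vaccinia thymidine kinase gene together with adjacent vaccinia sequences. This pTM1 feature permits homologous recombination into the vaccinia TK locus, although the record does not indicate that this was done here. NP encapsidates the viral genome, and the associated publication concerns interaction domains of the Ebola virus L protein. The plasmid would therefore suit use as a support plasmid in nucleocapsid or polymerase-complex studies, but the record states only that it encodes NP under T7 control.
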