Features (pLannotate 1.2.2; 17 found; start..end, strand, type, name):
     20..478     +  CDS            J1_VACCW: Experimental evidence at protein level: Swiss-Prot protein existence level 1. Late protein which is a part of a large complex required for early virion morphogenesis. This complex participates in the formation of virosomes and the incorporation of virosomal contents into nascent immature virions. J1 protein is required for DNA packaging during immature virions (IV) formation (Probable). From Vaccinia virus (strain Western Reserve) (VACV) (Vaccinia virus (strain WR)).
    497..772     +  CDS            TK (fragment): KITH_VACCA - Experimental evidence at protein level: Swiss-Prot protein existence level 1. Phosphorylates thymidine and thymidine analogs, such as azidothymidine (AZT). Part of the salvage pathway for pyrimidine deoxyribonucleotide synthesis. From Vaccinia virus (strain Ankara) (VACV).
    794..812     +  promoter       T7 promoter: promoter for bacteriophage T7 RNA polymerase
    851..1423    +  misc_feature   IRES: internal ribosome entry site (IRES) of the encephalomyocarditis virus (EMCV)
   1474..3690    +  CDS            NP (sequence partly withheld): NCAP_EBOZM - Experimental evidence at protein level: Swiss-Prot protein existence level 1. Oligomerizes into helical capsid to encapsidate the viral genome, protecting it from nucleases and the cellular innate immune response (PubMed:26119732, PubMed:25865894, PubMed:30333622, PubMed:16719918). VP35 binds to and stabilizes monomeric NP, keeping it soluble (PubMed:26119732, PubMed:25865894). Upon virus replication, NP is recruited to bind cooperatively viral genomic RNA and VP35 is released (PubMed:29144446). The encapsidated genomic RNA is termed the nucleocapsid and serves as template for tra
   4120..4169    +  CDS            SET1 (fragment): solubility-enhancement tag derived from T7 phage gene 10B
   4177..4224    +  terminator     T7 terminator: transcription terminator for bacteriophage T7 RNA polymerase
   4235..4513    +  CDS            TK (fragment): KITH_VACCW - Experimental evidence at protein level: Swiss-Prot protein existence level 1. Phosphorylates thymidine and thymidine analogs, such as azidothymidine (AZT). Part of the salvage pathway for pyrimidine deoxyribonucleotide synthesis (By similarity). From Vaccinia virus (strain Western Reserve) (VACV) (Vaccinia virus (strain WR)).
   4582..5241    +  CDS            PAPS (fragment): MCE_VACCW - Experimental evidence at protein level: Swiss-Prot protein existence level 1. Displays methyltransferase, positive regulation of the poly(A) polymerase and transcription elongation activities. Involved in the modification of both mRNA ends and in intermediate and late gene positive transcription elongation. At the mRNAs 5' end, methylates the ribose 2' OH group of the first transcribed nucleotide, thereby producing a 2'-O-methylpurine cap. At the 3' end, functions as a processivity factor which stimulates the activity of the viral poly(A) polymerase VP55 that creates mRNA's poly(A)
   5356..5811    +  rep_origin     f1 ori (sequence partly withheld): f1 bacteriophage origin of replication; arrow indicates direction of (+) strand synthesis
   5840..5944    +  promoter       AmpR promoter: bla
   5945..6805    +  CDS            AmpR: β-lactamase; bla; confers resistance to ampicillin, carbenicillin, and related antibiotics
   6976..7564    +  rep_origin     ori: high-copy-number ColE1/pMB1/pBR322/pUC origin of replication
   7747..7839    +  CDS            lacI (fragment): lac repressor; lacI; The lac repressor binds to the lac operator to inhibit transcription in E. coli. This inhibition can be relieved by adding lactose or isopropyl-β-D-thiogalactopyranoside (IPTG).
   7852..7873    +  protein_bind   CAP binding site: CAP binding activates transcription in the presence of cAMP. E. coli catabolite activator protein
   7888..7918    +  promoter       lac promoter: promoter for the E. coli lac operon
   7926..7942    +  protein_bind   lac operator: The lac repressor binds to the lac operator to inhibit transcription in E. coli. This inhibition can be relieved by adding lactose or isopropyl-β-D-thiogalactopyranoside (IPTG). lac repressor encoded by lacI
>Addgene plasmid #69121 | pTM1_NP_ZEBOV | depositor full sequence | sequence record 131093 | pTM1_NP_ZEBOV sequence 7978 bps
AAGCTTTTGCGATCAATAAATGGATCACAACCAGTATCTCTTAACGATGTTCTTCGCAGATGATGATTCA
TTTTTTAAGTATTTGGCTAGTCAAGATGATGAATCTTCATTATCTGATATATTGCAAATCACTCAATATC
TAGACTTTCTGTTATTATTATTGATCCAATCAAAAAATAAATTAGAAGCCGTGGGTCATTGTTATGAATC
TCTTTCAGAGGAATACAGACAATTGACAAAATTCACAGACTTTCAAGATTTTAAAAAACTGTTTAACAAG
GTCCCTATTGTTACAGATGGAAGGGTCAAACTTAATAAAGGATATTTGTTCGACTTTGTGATTAGTTTGA
TGCGATTCAAAAAAGAATCCTCTCTAGCTACCACCGCAATAGATCCTGTTAGATACATAGATCCTCGTCG
CAATATCGCATTTTCTAACGTGATGGATATATTAAAGTCGAATAAAGTGAACAATAATTAATTCTTTATT
GTCATCATGAACGGCGGACATATTCAGTTGATAATCGGCCCCATGTTTTCAGGTAAAAGTACAGAATTAA
TTAGACGAGTTAGACGTTATCAAATAGCTCAATATAAATGCGTGACTATAAAATATTCTAACGATAATAG
ATACGGAACGGGACTATGGACGCATGATAAGAATAATTTTGAAGCATTGGAAGCAACTAAACTATGTGAT
GTCTTGGAATCAATTACAGATTTCTCCGTGATAGGTATCGATGAAGGACAGTTCTTTCCAGACATTGTTG
AATTGATCTCGATCCCGCGAAATTAATACGACTCACTATAGGGAGACCACAACGGTTTCCCTCTAGCGGG
ATCAATTCCGCCCCTCTCCCTCCCCCCCCCCTAACGTTACTGGCCGAAGCCGCTTGGAATAAGGCCGGTG
TGCGTTTGTCTATATGTTATTTTCCACCATATTGCCGTCTTTTGGCAATGTGAGGGCCCGGAAACCTGGC
CCTGTCTTCTTGACGAGCATTCCTAGGGGTCTTTCCCCTCTCGCCAAAGGAATGCAAGGTCTGTTGAATG
TCGTGAAGGAAGCAGTTCCTCTGGAAGCTTCTTGAAGACAAACAACGTCTGTAGCGACCCTTTGCAGGCA
GCGGAACCCCCCACCTGGCGACAGGTGCCTCTGCGGCCAAAAGCCACGTGTATAAGATACACCTGCAAAG
GCGGCACAACCCCAGTGCCACGTTGTGAGTTGGATAGTTGTGGAAAGAGTCAAATGGCTCTCCTCAAGCG
TATTCAACAAGGGGCTGAAGGATGCCCAGAAGGTACCCCATTGTATGGGATCTGATCTGGGGCCTCGGTG
CACATGCTTTACATGTGTTTAGTCGAGGTTAAAAAAACGTCTAGGCCCCCCGAACCACGGGGACGTGGTT
TTCCTTTGAAAAACACGATAATACCATGGGAATTCCCCGGGGAGCTCACTAGTGGATCCACAAAATTCCG
AGTATGGATTCTCGTCCTCAGAAAATCTGGATGGCGCCGAGTCTCACTGAATCTGACATGGATTACCACA
AGATCTTGACAGCAGGTCTGTCCGTTCAACAGGGGATTGTTCGGCAAAGAGTCATCCCAGTGTATCAAGT
AAACAATCTTGAAGAAATTTGCCAACTTATCATACAGGCCTTTGAAGCAGGTGTTGATTTTCAAGAGAGT
GCGGACAGTTTCCTTCTCATGCTTTGTCTTCATCATGCGTACCAGGGAGATTACAAACTTTTCTTGGAAA
GTGGCGCAGTCAAGTATTTGGAAGGGCACGGGTTCCGTTTTGAAGTCAAGAAGCGTGATGGAGTGAAGCG
CCTTGAGGAATTGCTGCCAGCAGTATCTAGTGGAAAAAACATTAAGAGAACACTTGCTGCCATGCCGGAA
GAGGAGACAACTGAAGCTAATGCCGGTCAGTTTCTCTCCTTTGCAAGTCTATTCCTTCCGAAATTGGTAG
TAGGAGAAAAGGCTTGCCTTGAGAAGGTTCAAAGGCAAATTCAAGTACATGCAGAGCAAGGACTGATACA
ATATCCAACAGCTTGGCAATCAGTAGGACACATGATGGTGATTTTCCGTTTGATGCGAACAAATTTTCTG
ATCAAATTTCTCCTAATACACCAAGGGATGCACATGGTTGCCGGGCATGATGCCAACGATGCTGTGATTT
CAAATTCAGTGGCTCAAGCTCGTTTTTCAGGCTTATTGATTGTCAAAACAGTACTTGATCATATCCTACA
AAAGACAGAACGAGGAGTTCGTCTCCATCCTCTTGCAAGGACCGCCAAGGTAAAAAATGAGGTGAACTCC
TTTAAGGCTGCACTCAGCTCCCTGGCCAAGCATGGAGAGTATGCTCCTTTCGCCCGACTTTTGAACCTTT
CTGGAGTAAATAATCTTGAGCATGGTCTTTTCCCTCAACTATCGGCAATTGCACTCGGAGTCGCCACAGC
ACACGGGAGTACCCTCGCAGGAGTAAATGTTGGAGAACAGTATCAACAACTCAGAGAGGCTGCCACTGAG
GCTGAGAAGCAACTCCAACAATATGCAGAGTCTCGCGAACTTGACCATCTTGGACTTGATGATCAGGAAA
AGAAAATTCTTATGAACTTCCATCAGAAAAAGAACGAAATCAGCTTCCAGCAAACAAACGCTATGGTAAC
TCTAAGAAAAGAGCGCCTGGCCAAGCTGACAGAAGCTATCACTGCTGCGTCACTGCCCAAAACAAGTGGA
CATTACGATGATGATGACGACATTCCCTTTCCAGGACCCATCAATGATGACGACAATCCTGGCCATCAAG
ATGATGATCCGACTGACTCACAGGATACGACCATTCCCGATGTGGTGGTTGATCCCGATGATGGAAGCTA
CGGCGAATACCAGAGTTACTCGGAAAACGGCATGAATGCACCAGATGACTTGGTCCTATTCGATCTAGAC
GAGGACGACGAGGACACTAAGCCAGTGCCTAATAGATCGACCAAGGGTGGACAACAGAAGAACAGTCAAA
AGGGCCAGCATATAGAGGGCAGACAGACACAATCCAGGCCAATTCAAAATGTCCCAGGCCCTCACAGAAC
AATCCACCACGCCAGTGCGCCACTCACGGACAATGACAGAAGAAATGAACCCTCCGGCTCAACCAGCCCT
CGCATGCTGACACCAATTAACGAAGAGGCAGACCCACTGGACGATGCCGACGACGAGACGTCTAGCCTTC
CGCCCTTGGAGTCAGATGATGAAGAGCAGGACAGGGACGGAACTTCCAACCGCACACCCACTGTCGCCCC
ACCGGCTCCCGTATACAGAGATCACTCTGAAAAGAAAGAACTCCCGCAAGACGAGCAACAAGATCAGGAC
CACACTCAAGAGGCCAGGAACCAGGACAGTGACAACACCCAGTCA
[285 nt withheld, positions 3406-3690]
TGAATGAGCATGGAACAATGGGATGATTCAACCGACAAATAGCTAACATTAAGTAGTCAAGGAACGAAAA
CAGGAAGAATTTTTGATGTCTAAGGTGTGAATTATTATCACAATAAAAGTGATTCTTATTTTTGAATTTA
AAGCTAGCTTATTATTACTAGCCGTTTTTCAAAGTTCAATTTGAGTCTTAATGCAAATAGGCGTTAAGCC
ACAGTTATAGCCATAATTGTAACTCAATATTCTAACTAGCGATTTATCTAAATTAAATTACATTATGCTT
TTATAACTTACCTACTAGCCTGCCCAACATTTACACGATCGTTTTATAATTAAGAAAAAACTAATGATGA
AGATTAAAACCTTCATCATCCTTACGTCAATTGAATTCTCTAGCACTCGAAGCTCCTAATTAATTAAGTC
GACGATCCGGCTGCTAACAAAGCCCGAAAGGAAGCTGAGTTGGCTGCTGCCACCGCTGAGCAATAACTAG
CATAACCCCTTGGGGCCTCTAAACGGGTCTTGAGGGGTTTTTTGCTGAAAGGAGGAACTATATCCGGATC
GAGATCAATTCTGTGAGCGTATGGCAAACGAAGGAAAAATAGTTATAGTAGCCGCACTCGATGGGACATT
TCAACGTAAACCGTTTAATAATATTTTGAATCTTATTCCATTATCTGAAATGGTGGTAAAACTAACTGCT
GTGTGTATGAAATGCTTTAAGGAGGCTTCCTTTTCTAAACGATTGGGTGAGGAAACCGAGATAGAAATAA
TAGGAGGTAATGATATGTATCAATCGGTGTGTAGAAAGTGTTACATCGACTCATAATATTATATTTTTTA
TCTAAAAAACTAAAAATAAACATTGATTAAATTTTAATATAATACTTAAAAATGGATGTTGTGTCGTTAG
ATAAACCGTTTATGTATTTTGAGGAAATTGATAATGAGTTAGATTACGAACCAGAAAGTGCAAATGAGGT
CGCAAAAAAACTGCCGTATCAAGGACAGTTAAAACTATTACTAGGAGAATTATTTTTTCTTAGTAAGTTA
CAGCGACACGGTATATTAGATGGTGCCACCGTAGTGTATATAGGATCTGCTCCCGGTACACATATACGTT
ATTTGAGAGATCATTTCTATAATTTAGGAGTGATCATCAAATGGATGCTAATTGACGGCCGCCATCATGA
TCCTATTTTAAATGGATTGCGTGATGTGACTCTAGTGACTCGGTTCGTTGATGAGGAATATCTACGATCC
ATCAAAAAACAACTGCATCCTTCTAAGATTATTTTAATTTCTGATGTGAGATCCAAACGAGGAGGAAATG
AACCTAGTACGGCGGATTTACTAAGTAATTACGCTCTACAAAATGTCATGATTAGTATTTTAAACCCCGT
GGCGTCTAGTCTTAAATGGAGATGCCCGTTTCCAGATCAATGGATCAAGGACTTTTATATCCCACACGGT
AATAAAATGTTACAACCTTTTGCTCCTTCATATTCAGGGCCGTCGTTTTACAACGTCGTGACTGGGAAAA
CCCTGGCGTTACCCAACTTAATCGCCTTGCAGCACATCCCCCTTTCGCCAGCTGGCGTAATAGCGAAGAG
GCCCGCACCGATCGCCCTTCCCAACAGTTGCGCAGCCTGAATGGCGAATGGCGCG
[124 nt withheld, positions 5356-5479]
C
[91 nt withheld, positions 5481-5571]
A
[49 nt withheld, positions 5573-5621]
CCTTTGACGTTGGAGTCCACGTTCTTT
[37 nt withheld, positions 5649-5685]
ACCCTATCTCGGTCTATTCTTTTGATTTATAAGGGATTTTGCCGATTTCGGCCTATTGGTTAAAAAATGA
GCTGATTTAACAAAAATTTAACGCGAATTTTAACAAAATATTAACGTTTACAATTTCCCAGGTGGCACTT
TTCGGGGAAATGTGCGCGGAACCCCTATTTGTTTATTTTTCTAAATACATTCAAATATGTATCCGCTCAT
GAGACAATAACCCTGATAAATGCTTCAATAATATTGAAAAAGGAAGAGTATGAGTATTCAACATTTCCGT
GTCGCCCTTATTCCCTTTTTTGCGGCATTTTGCCTTCCTGTTTTTGCTCACCCAGAAACGCTGGTGAAAG
TAAAAGATGCTGAAGATCAGTTGGGTGCACGAGTGGGTTACATCGAACTGGATCTCAACAGCGGTAAGAT
CCTTGAGAGTTTTCGCCCCGAAGAACGTTTTCCAATGATGAGCACTTTTAAAGTTCTGCTATGTGGCGCG
GTATTATCCCGTATTGACGCCGGGCAAGAGCAACTCGGTCGCCGCATACACTATTCTCAGAATGACTTGG
TTGAGTACTCACCAGTCACAGAAAAGCATCTTACGGATGGCATGACAGTAAGAGAATTATGCAGTGCTGC
CATAACCATGAGTGATAACACTGCGGCCAACTTACTTCTGACAACGATCGGAGGACCGAAGGAGCTAACC
GCTTTTTTGCACAACATGGGGGATCATGTAACTCGCCTTGATCGTTGGGAACCGGAGCTGAATGAAGCCA
TACCAAACGACGAGCGTGACACCACGATGCCTGTAGCAATGGCAACAACGTTGCGCAAACTATTAACTGG
CGAACTACTTACTCTAGCTTCCCGGCAACAATTAATAGACTGGATGGAGGCGGATAAAGTTGCAGGACCA
CTTCTGCGCTCGGCCCTTCCGGCTGGCTGGTTTATTGCTGATAAATCTGGAGCCGGTGAGCGTGGGTCTC
GCGGTATCATTGCAGCACTGGGGCCAGATGGTAAGCCCTCCCGTATCGTAGTTATCTACACGACGGGGAG
TCAGGCAACTATGGATGAACGAAATAGACAGATCGCTGAGATAGGTGCCTCACTGATTAAGCATTGGTAA
CTGTCAGACCAAGTTTACTCATATATACTTTAGATTGATTTAAAACTTCATTTTTAATTTAAAAGGATCT
AGGTGAAGATCCTTTTTGATAATCTCATGACCAAAATCCCTTAACGTGAGTTTTCGTTCCACTGAGCGTC
AGACCCCGTAGAAAAGATCAAAGGATCTTCTTGAGATCCTTTTTTTCTGCGCGTAATCTGCTGCTTGCAA
ACAAAAAAACCACCGCTACCAGCGGTGGTTTGTTTGCCGGATCAAGAGCTACCAACTCTTTTTCCGAAGG
TAACTGGCTTCAGCAGAGCGCAGATACCAAATACTGTCCTTCTAGTGTAGCCGTAGTTAGGCCACCACTT
CAAGAACTCTGTAGCACCGCCTACATACCTCGCTCTGCTAATCCTGTTACCAGTGGCTGCTGCCAGTGGC
GATAAGTCGTGTCTTACCGGGTTGGACTCAAGACGATAGTTACCGGATAAGGCGCAGCGGTCGGGCTGAA
CGGGGGGTTCGTGCACACAGCCCAGCTTGGAGCGAACGACCTACACCGAACTGAGATACCTACAGCGTGA
GCTATGAGAAAGCGCCACGCTTCCCGAAGGGAGAAAGGCGGACAGGTATCCGGTAAGCGGCAGGGTCGGA
ACAGGAGAGCGCACGAGGGAGCTTCCAGGGGGAAACGCCTGGTATCTTTATAGTCCTGTCGGGTTTCGCC
ACCTCTGACTTGAGCGTCGATTTTTGTGATGCTCGTCAGGGGGGCGGAGCCTATGGAAAAACGCCAGCAA
CGCGGCCTTTTTACGGTTCCTGGCCTTTTGCTGGCCTTTTGCTCACATGTTCTTTCCTGCGTTATCCCCT
GATTCTGTGGATAACCGTATTACCGCCTTTGAGTGAGCTGATACCGCTCGCCGCAGCCGAACGACCGAGC
GCAGCGAGTCAGTGAGCGAGGAAGCGGAAGAGCGCCCAATACGCAAACCGCCTCTCCCCGCGCGTTGGCC
GATTCATTAATGCAGCTGGCACGACAGGTTTCCCGACTGGAAAGCGGGCAGTGAGCGCAACGCAATTAAT
GTGAGTTAGCTCACTCATTAGGCACCCCAGGCTTTACACTTTATGCTTCCGGCTCGTATGTTGTGTGGAA
TTGTGAGCGGATAACAATTTCACACAGGAAACAGCTATGACCATGATTACGCC
