>Addgene plasmid #69121 | pTM1_NP_ZEBOV | addgene partial sequence | sequence record 131091 | IRES-F 5'-TGGCTCTCCTCAAGCGTATT-3'
CCATTGTATGGGATCTGATCTGGGGCCTCGGTGCACATGCTTTACATGTGTTTAGTCGAGGTTAAAAAAA
CGTCTAGGCCCCCCGAACCACGGGGACGTGGTTTTCCTTTGAAAAACACGATAATACCATGGGAATTCCC
CGGGGAGCTCACTAGTGGATCCACAAAATTCCGAGTATGGATTCTCGTCCTCAGAAAATCTGGATGGCGC
CGAGTCTCACTGAATCTGACATGGATTACCACAAGATCTTGACAGCAGGTCTGTCCGTTCAACAGGGGAT
TGTTCGGCAAAGAGTCATCCCAGTGTATCAAGTAAACAATCTTGAAGAAATTTGCCAACTTATCATACAG
GCCTTTGAAGCAGGTGTTGATTTTCAAGAGAGTGCGGACAGTTTCCTTCTCATGCTTTGTCTTCATCATG
CGTACCAGGGAGATTACAAACTTTTCTTGGAAAGTGGCGCAGTCAAGTATTTGGAAGGGCACGGGTTCCG
TTTTGAAGTCAAGAAGCGTGATGGAGTGAAGCGCCTTGAGGAATTGCTGCCAGCAGTATCTAGTGGAAAA
AACATTAAGAGAACACTTGCTGCCATGCCGGAAGAGGAGACAACTGAAGCTAATGCCGGTCAGTTTCTCT
CCTTTGCAAGTCTATTCCTTCCGAAATTGGTAGTA
