>Addgene plasmid #69121 | pTM1_NP_ZEBOV | addgene partial sequence | sequence record 131092 | T7term 5'-GCTAGTTATTGCTCAGCGG-3'
GTTAGCAGCCGGATCGTCGACTTAATTAATTAGGAGCTTCGAGTGCTAGAGAATTCAATTGACGTAAGGA
TGATGAAGGTTTTAATCTTCATCATTAGTTTTTTCTTAATTATAAAACGATCGTGTAAATGTTGGGCAGG
CTAGTAGGTAAGTTATAAAAGCATAATGTAATTTAATTTAGATAAATCGCTAGTTAGAATATTGAGTTAC
AATTATGGCTATAACTGTGGCTTAACGCCTATTTGCATTAAGACTCAAATTGAACTTTGAAAAACGGCTA
GTAATAATAAGCTAGCTTTAAATTCAAAAATAAGAATCACTTTTATTGTGATAATAATTCACACCTTAGA
CATCAAAAATTCTTCCTGTTTTCGTTCCTTGACTACTTAATGTTAGCTATTTGTCGGTTGAATCATCCCA
TTGTTCCATGCTCATTCA
[285 nt withheld, positions 439-723]
TGACTGGGTGTTGTCACTGTCCTGGTTCCTGGCCTCTTGAGTGTGGTCCTGATCTTGTTGCTCGTCTTGC
GGGAGTTCTTTCTTTTCAGAGTGATCTCTGTATACGG
